Addgene plasmid #129953: pRDAX-220 N-Tag Venus173/155[1] L32 FKBP EBPF2
Purpose: PPI (BiFC/TriFC) assay vector
Depositing lab: Gary Lewin. Depositing organization: Max-Delbrueck-Centrum fuer Molekulare Medizin (MDC).
Backbone
  Vector backbone: custom built
  Vector type: Mammalian Expression
Growth in bacteria
  Bacterial resistance: Ampicillin, 100 μg/mL
  Growth temperature: 37°C
  Growth strain: DH5alpha
  Copy number: High Copy
Gene/Insert
  Gene/Insert name: FKBP
  Species: M. musculus (mouse)
  Cloning method: Restriction Enzyme; 5′ cloning site unknown (unknown if destroyed); 3′ cloning site unknown (unknown if destroyed)
Terms and licenses: Academic/Nonprofit Terms; Industry Terms: Not Available to Industry
How to cite: pRDAX-220 N-Tag Venus173/155[1] L32 FKBP EBPF2 was a gift from Gary Lewin (Addgene plasmid # 129953 ; http://n2t.net/addgene:129953 ; RRID:Addgene_129953)
