[The description below was written by a language model from this plasmid's Addgene catalogue record and pLannotate feature annotations shown in this document.]
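Description:
pRDAX-220 N-Tag Venus173/155[1] L32 FKBP EBPF2 is a custom-built mammalian expression plasmid of about 6.8 kb, intended as an assay vector for detecting protein–protein interactions by bimolecular or trimolecular fluorescence complementation (BiFC/TriFC). It is propagated in E. coli as a high-copy plasmid through a ColE1/pUC-type origin and selected with ampicillin via the β-lactamase gene and its native promoter.

The expression unit is driven by the human CMV immediate early enhancer and promoter, followed by a chimeric β-globin/immunoglobulin intron that promotes efficient mRNA processing. The first open reading frame begins with a fragment of the yellow fluorescent protein Venus, placed N-terminal to the FKBP insert; the name suggests a split-Venus piece defined by positions 173/155 and joined through a linker designated L32, although the record does not spell out these details. The insert is catalogued as mouse FKBP, while the automated annotation matches it to DmrB, the F36V variant of FKBP12 that binds synthetic ligands; the record does not resolve which description is exact. On its own the Venus fragment is non-fluorescent, and signal is expected only when a partner fused to the complementary fragment(s) is brought close by an interaction.

Downstream, an EMCV IRES allows translation of EBFP2 from the same transcript, giving a blue fluorescent marker of transfection and expression level that is independent of complementation. A second chimeric intron, a WPRE and the bGH polyadenylation signal follow to enhance transcript stability and termination; a β-globin fragment with a rabbit β-globin poly(A) signal and a T3 promoter lie further along the backbone.
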