Features (pLannotate 1.2.2; 17 found; start..end, strand, type, name):
    155..532     +  enhancer       CMV enhancer: human cytomegalovirus immediate early enhancer
    534..733     +  promoter       CMV promoter: human cytomegalovirus (CMV) immediate early promoter
    872..1004    +  intron         chimeric intron: chimera between introns from human β-globin and immunoglobulin heavy chain genes
   1025..1555    +  CDS            Venus (fragment): Venus is a basic (constitutively fluorescent) yellow fluorescent protein published in 2002, derived from Aequorea victoria. It is reported to be a rapidly-maturing weak dimer with moderate acid sensitivity.
   1640..1960    +  CDS            DmrB: F36V mutant of FK506-binding protein FKBP12 binds synthetic ligands that do not bind wild-type FKBP
   1977..2563    +  misc_feature   IRES2: internal ribosome entry site (IRES) of the encephalomyocarditis virus (EMCV)
   2564..3283    +  CDS            EBFP2: enhanced blue variant of GFP (Ai et al., 2007) mammalian codon-optimized
   3329..3461    +  intron         chimeric intron: chimera between introns from human β-globin and immunoglobulin heavy chain genes
   3470..4058    +  misc_feature   WPRE: woodchuck hepatitis virus posttranscriptional regulatory element
   4062..4078    +  misc_feature   MCS (fragment): pUC18/19 multiple cloning site
   4091..4202    +  polyA_signal   bGH poly(A) signal: bovine growth hormone polyadenylation signal
   4298..4316    -  promoter       T3 promoter: promoter for bacteriophage T3 RNA polymerase
   4375..4449    +  CDS            HBB (fragment): HBB_PONPY - Experimental evidence at transcript level: Swiss-Prot protein existence level 2. Involved in oxygen transport from the lung to the various peripheral tissues. From Pongo pygmaeus (Bornean orangutan).
   4520..4575    +  polyA_signal   β-globin poly(A) signal: rabbit β-globin polyadenylation signal (Gil and Proudfoot, 1987)
   4954..5542    -  rep_origin     ori: high-copy-number ColE1/pMB1/pBR322/pUC origin of replication
   5713..6573    -  CDS            AmpR: β-lactamase; bla; confers resistance to ampicillin, carbenicillin, and related antibiotics
   6574..6678    -  promoter       AmpR promoter: bla
>Addgene plasmid #129953 | pRDAX-220 N-Tag Venus173/155[1] L32 FKBP EBPF2 | addgene full sequence | sequence record 271313 | Addgene NGS Result
GCCTGCCTCCAGGCCTCAATATTGGCCATTAGCCATATTATTCATTGGTTATATAGCATAAATCAATATT
GGCTATTGGCCATTGCATACGTTGTATCTATATCATAATATGTACATTTATATTGGCTCATGTCCAATAT
GACCGCCATGTTGGCATTGATTATTGACTAGTTATTAATAGTAATCAATTACGGGGTCATTAGTTCATAG
CCCATATATGGAGTTCCGCGTTACATAACTTACGGTAAATGGCCCGCCTGGCTGACCGCCCAACGACCCC
CGCCCATTGACGTCAATAATGACGTATGTTCCCATAGTAACGCCAATAGGGACTTTCCATTGACGTCAAT
GGGTGGAGTATTTACGGTAAACTGCCCACTTGGCAGTACATCAAGTGTATCATATGCCAAGTCCGCCCCC
TATTGACGTCAATGACGGTAAATGGCCCGCCTGGCATTATGCCCAGTACATGACCTTACGGGACTTTCCT
ACTTGGCAGTACATCTACGTATTAGTCATCGCTATTACCATGGTGATGCGGTTTTGGCAGTACACCAATG
GGCGTGGATAGCGGTTTGACTCACGGGGATTTCCAAGTCTCCACCCCATTGACGTCAATGGGAGTTTGTT
TTGGCACCAAAATCAACGGGACTTTCCAAAATGTCGTAATAACCCCGCCCCGTTGACGCAAATGGGCGGT
AGGCGTGTACGGTGGGAGGTCTATATAAGCAGAGCTCGTTTAGTGAACCGTCAGATCACTAGAAGCTTTA
TTGCGGTAGTTTATCACAGTTAAATTGCTAACGCAGTCAGTGCTTCTGACACAACAGTCTCGAACTTAAG
CTGCAGAAGTTGGTCGTGAGGCACTGGGCAGGTAAGTATCAAGGTTACAAGACAGGTTTAAGGAGACCAA
TAGAAACTGGGCTTGTCGAGACAGAGAAGACTCTTGCGTTTCTGATAGGCACCTATTGGTCTTACTGACA
TCCACTTTGCCTTTCTCTCCACAGGTGTCCACTCCCAGGCCACCATGGTGTCAAAGGGAGAAGAGTTGTT
TACCGGTGTTGTTCCCATACTGGTGGAACTGGATGGTGACGTCAATGGACACAAGTTTAGCGTTTCTGGC
GAAGGAGAAGGCGATGCTACCTATGGCAAACTGACCCTCAAACTGATCTGTACGACTGGAAAGTTGCCTG
TACCTTGGCCAACACTGGTCACAACCTTGGGCTATGGGCTGCAATGCTTTGCCCGTTATCCTGATCACAT
GAAGCAACATGACTTCTTTAAGTCTGCTATGCCAGAGGGATATGTGCAGGAACGGACTATCTTCTTCAAG
GACGACGGCAACTACAAGACGAGAGCTGAGGTGAAATTTGAGGGTGACACACTGGTGAATCGCATAGAGC
TGAAAGGCATCGACTTCAAAGAAGATGGGAATATTCTCGGGCATAAACTCGAGTACAACTACAATTCCCA
CAACGTGTACATCACTGCCGATAAGCAGAAGAATGGGATTAAGGCGAACTTCAAGATCCGACACAACATC
GAGGACGTGGGTGGCGGAGGGAGCGAAGGCGGCGGATCCGGAGGGCCTGGCTCTGGCGGAGAGGGGAGCG
CTGGAGGCGGGTCAGCCGGTGGTGGGAGTGGAGTGCAGGTGGAAACCATCTCCCCAGGAGACGGGCGCAC
CTTCCCCAAGCGCGGCCAGACCTGCGTGGTGCACTACACCGGGATGCTTGAAGATGGAAAGAAATTTGAT
TCCTCCCGGGACAGAAACAAGCCCTTTAAGTTTATGCTAGGCAAGCAGGAGGTGATCCGAGGCTGGGAAG
AAGGGGTTGCCCAGATGAGTGTGGGTCAGAGAGCCAAACTGACTATATCTCCAGATTATGCCTATGGTGC
CACTGGGCACCCAGGCATCATCCCACCACATGCCACTCTCGTCTTCGATGTGGAGCTTCTAAAACTGGAA
TAAGAATTCAGATCCGCCCCTCTCCCTCCCCCCCCCCTAACGTTACTGGCCGAAGCCGCTTGGAATAAGG
CCGGTGTGCGTTTGTCTATATGTTATTTTCCACCATATTGCCGTCTTTTGGCAATGTGAGGGCCCGGAAA
CCTGGCCCTGTCTTCTTGACGAGCATTCCTAGGGGTCTTTCCCCTCTCGCCAAAGGAATGCAAGGTCTGT
TGAATGTCGTGAAGGAAGCAGTTCCTCTGGTAGCTTCTTGAAGACAAACAACGTCTGTAGCGACCCTTTG
CAGGCAGCGGAACCCCCCACCTGGCGACAGGTGCCTCTGCGGCCAAAAGCCACGTGTATAAGATACACCT
GCAAAGGCGGCACAACCCCAGTGCCACGTTGTGAGTTGGATAGTTGTGGAAAGAGTCAAATGGCTCTCCT
CAAGCGTATTCAACAAGGGGCTGAAGGATGCCCAGAAGGTACCCCATTGTATGGGATCTGATCTGGGGCC
TCGGTACACATGCTTTACATGTGTTTAGTCGAGGTTAAAAAAACGTCTAGGCCCCCCGAACCACGGGGAC
GTGGTTTTCCTTTGAAAAACACGATGATAATATGGCCACAACCATGGTGAGCAAGGGCGAGGAGCTGTTC
ACCGGGGTGGTGCCCATCCTGGTCGAGCTGGACGGCGACGTAAACGGCCACAAGTTCAGCGTGAGGGGCG
AGGGCGAGGGCGATGCCACCAACGGCAAGCTGACCCTGAAGTTCATCTGCACCACCGGCAAGCTGCCCGT
GCCCTGGCCCACCCTCGTGACCACCCTGAGCCACGGCGTGCAGTGCTTCGCCCGCTACCCCGACCACATG
AAGCAGCACGACTTCTTCAAGTCCGCCATGCCCGAAGGCTACGTCCAGGAGCGCACCATCTTCTTCAAGG
ACGACGGCACCTACAAGACCCGCGCCGAGGTGAAGTTCGAGGGCGACACCCTGGTGAACCGCATCGAGCT
GAAGGGCGTCGACTTCAAGGAGGACGGCAACATCCTGGGGCACAAGCTGGAGTACAACTTCAACAGCCAC
AACATCTATATCATGGCCGTCAAGCAGAAGAACGGCATCAAGGTGAACTTCAAGATCCGCCACAACGTGG
AGGACGGCAGCGTGCAGCTCGCCGACCACTACCAGCAGAACACCCCCATCGGCGACGGCCCCGTGCTGCT
GCCCGACAGCCACTACCTGAGCACCCAGTCCGTGCTGAGCAAAGACCCCAACGAGAAGCGCGATCACATG
GTCCTGCTGGAGTTCCGCACCGCCGCCGGGATCACTCTCGGCATGGACGAGCTGTACAAGTAAACCGGTG
CTCGAGGTACCGATGAATAGCTAAGGTCGAGGCCGCAGGTAAGTATCAAGGTTACAAGACAGGTTTAAGG
AGACCAATAGAAACTGGGCTTGTCGAGACAGAGAAGACTCTTGCGTTTCTGATAGGCACCTATTGGTCTT
ACTGACATCCACTTTGCCTTTCTCTCCACAGGTGTCGACAATCAACCTCTGGATTACAAAATTTGTGAAA
GATTGACTGGTATTCTTAACTATGTTGCTCCTTTTACGCTATGTGGATACGCTGCTTTAATGCCTTTGTA
TCATGCTATTGCTTCCCGTATGGCTTTCATTTTCTCCTCCTTGTATAAATCCTGGTTGCTGTCTCTTTAT
GAGGAGTTGTGGCCCGTTGTCAGGCAACGTGGCGTGGTGTGCACTGTGTTTGCTGACGCAACCCCCACTG
GTTGGGGCATTGCCACCACCTGTCAGCTCCTTTCCGGGACTTTCGCTTTCCCCCTCCCTATTGCCACGGC
GGAACTCATCGCCGCCTGCCTTGCCCGCTGCTGGACAGGGGCTCGGCTGTTGGGCACTGACAATTCCGTG
GTGTTGTCGGGGAAGCTGACGTCCTTTCCATGGCTGCTCGCCTGTGTTGCCACCTGGATTCTGCGCGGGA
CGTCCTTCTGCTACGTCCCTTCGGCCCTCAATCCAGCGGACCTTCCTTCCCGCGGCCTGCTGCCGGCTCT
GCGGCCTCTTCCGCGTCTTCGCCTTCGCCCTCAGACGAGTCGGATCTCCCTTTGGGCCGCCTCCCCGCCT
GGAATTCGAGCTCGGTACGATCAGCCTCGACTGTGCCTTCTAGTTGCCAGCCATCTGTTGTTTGCCCCTC
CCCCGTGCCTTCCTTGACCCTGGAAGGTGCCACTCCCACTGTCCTTTCCTAATAAAATGAGGAAATTGCA
TCGCATTGTCTGAGTAGGTGTCATTCTATTCTGGGGGGTGGGGTGGGGCAGGACAGCAAGGGGGAGGATT
GGGAAGACAATAGCCCAGCTTTTGTTCCCTTTAGTGAGGGTTAATTGCGCGCTTGGCGTAATCATGGTCA
TAGCTGTTTCCTGTGTGAAATTGTTATCCGCTAATTCACTCCTCAGGTGCAGGCTGCCTATCAGAAGGTG
GTGGCTGGTGTGGCCAATGCCCTGGCTCACAAATACCACTGAGATCTTTTTCCCTCTGCCAAAAATTATG
GGGACATCATGAAGCCCCTTGAGCATCTGACTTCTGGCTAATAAAGGAAATTTATTTTCATTGCAATAGT
GTGTTGGAATTTTTTGTGTCTCTCACTCGGAAGGACATATGGGAGGGCAAATCATTTAAAACATCAGAAT
GAGTATTTGGTTTAGAGTTTGGCAACATATGCCCATATGCTGGCTGCCATGAACAAAGGTTGGCTATAAA
GAGGTCATCAGTATATGAAACAGCCCCCTGCTGTCCATTCCTTATTCCATAGAAAAGCCTTGACTTGAGG
TTAGATTTTTTTTATATTTTGTTTTGTGTTATTTTTTTCTTTAACATCCCTAAAATTTTCCTTACATGTT
TTACTAGCCAGATTTTTCCTCCTCTCCTGACTACTCCCAGTCATAGCTGTCCCTCTTCTCTTATGGAGAT
CGGCCGGCCGCCGGCGTCGACGCGCGCGGCCGCGGCGCGCCGTTGCTGGCGTTTTTCCATAGGCTCCGCC
CCCCTGACGAGCATCACAAAAATCGACGCTCAAGTCAGAGGTGGCGAAACCCGACAGGACTATAAAGATA
CCAGGCGTTTCCCCCTGGAAGCTCCCTCGTGCGCTCTCCTGTTCCGACCCTGCCGCTTACCGGATACCTG
TCCGCCTTTCTCCCTTCGGGAAGCGTGGCGCTTTCTCATAGCTCACGCTGTAGGTATCTCAGTTCGGTGT
AGGTCGTTCGCTCCAAGCTGGGCTGTGTGCACGAACCCCCCGTTCAGCCCGACCGCTGCGCCTTATCCGG
TAACTATCGTCTTGAGTCCAACCCGGTAAGACACGACTTATCGCCACTGGCAGCAGCCACTGGTAACAGG
ATTAGCAGAGCGAGGTATGTAGGCGGTGCTACAGAGTTCTTGAAGTGGTGGCCTAACTACGGCTACACTA
GAAGAACAGTATTTGGTATCTGCGCTCTGCTGAAGCCAGTTACCTTCGGAAAAAGAGTTGGTAGCTCTTG
ATCCGGCAAACAAACCACCGCTGGTAGCGGTGGTTTTTTTGTTTGCAAGCAGCAGATTACGCGCAGAAAA
AAAGGATCTCAAGAAGATCCTTTGATCTTTTCTACGGGGTCTGACGCTCAGTGGAACGAAAACTCACGTT
AAGGGATTTTGGTCATGAGATTATCAAAAAGGATCTTCACCTAGATCCTTTTAAATTAAAAATGAAGTTT
TAAATCAATCTAAAGTATATATGAGTAAACTTGGTCTGACAGTTACCAATGCTTAATCAGTGAGGCACCT
ATCTCAGCGATCTGTCTATTTCGTTCATCCATAGTTGCCTGACTCCCCGTCGTGTAGATAACTACGATAC
GGGAGGGCTTACCATCTGGCCCCAGTGCTGCAATGATACCGCGAGACCCACGCTCACCGGCTCCAGATTT
ATCAGCAATAAACCAGCCAGCCGGAAGGGCCGAGCGCAGAAGTGGTCCTGCAACTTTATCCGCCTCCATC
CAGTCTATTAATTGTTGCCGGGAAGCTAGAGTAAGTAGTTCGCCAGTTAATAGTTTGCGCAACGTTGTTG
CCATTGCTACAGGCATCGTGGTGTCACGCTCGTCGTTTGGTATGGCTTCATTCAGCTCCGGTTCCCAACG
ATCAAGGCGAGTTACATGATCCCCCATGTTGTGCAAAAAAGCGGTTAGCTCCTTCGGTCCTCCGATCGTT
GTCAGAAGTAAGTTGGCCGCAGTGTTATCACTCATGGTTATGGCAGCACTGCATAATTCTCTTACTGTCA
TGCCATCCGTAAGATGCTTTTCTGTGACTGGTGAGTACTCAACCAAGTCATTCTGAGAATAGTGTATGCG
GCGACCGAGTTGCTCTTGCCCGGCGTCAATACGGGATAATACCGCGCCACATAGCAGAACTTTAAAAGTG
CTCATCATTGGAAAACGTTCTTCGGGGCGAAAACTCTCAAGGATCTTACCGCTGTTGAGATCCAGTTCGA
TGTAACCCACTCGTGCACCCAACTGATCTTCAGCATCTTTTACTTTCACCAGCGTTTCTGGGTGAGCAAA
AACAGGAAGGCAAAATGCCGCAAAAAAGGGAATAAGGGCGACACGGAAATGTTGAATACTCATACTCTTC
CTTTTTCAATATTATTGAAGCATTTATCAGGGTTATTGTCTCATGAGCGGATACATATTTGAATGTATTT
AGAAAAATAAACAAATAGGGGTTCCGCGCACATTTCCCCGAAAAGTGCCACCTGACGTCTAAGAAACCAT
TATTATCATGACATTAACCTATAAAAATAGGCGTATCACGAGGCCCTTTCGTCTACGCGCGCGCCGGCGG
CGCGCCGTCGACGGCCGGCCGCGGCCGC
